Addgene plasmid #8838: pKM839
Purpose: (Empty Backbone)
Depositing lab: David Waugh. Depositing organization: National Cancer Institute (NCI). Publication: Maltodextrin-binding proteins from diverse bacteria and archaea are potent solubility enhancers. Fox JD, Routzahn KM, Bucher MH, Waugh DS. FEBS Lett. 2003 Feb 27. 537(1-3):53-7. 10.1016/S0014-5793(03)00070-X PubMed 12606030.
Backbone
  Vector backbone: pET11
  Backbone manufacturer: Novagen
  Backbone size (bp): 6700
  Modifications to backbone: Lone cysteine residue mutated to serine. Presumptive N-terminal signal peptide deleted.
  Vector type: Bacterial Expression
  Tag / fusion protein: P. furiosus MBP (N terminal on backbone)
Growth in bacteria
  Bacterial resistance: Chloramphenicol and Ampicillin, 25 & 100 μg/mL
  Growth temperature: 37°C
  Growth strain: ccdB Survival
  Growth instructions: Because it carries a gene (ccdB ) that encodes a lethal DNA gyrase poison, this vector must be propogated in an E. coli gyrA mutant such as DB3 or DB5 (Invitrogen), which is immune to the action of CcdB.
  Copy number: Low Copy
Gene/Insert
  Cloning method: Gateway Cloning
  Sequencing primers: 5′ pBRrevBam; T7; 3′ T7term
Terms and licenses: Academic/Nonprofit Terms; Industry Terms: Not Available to Industry
Depositor comments: A Gateway destination vector for the production of recombinant proteins as fusions to the C-terminus of P. furiosus maltose-binding protein. Lone cysteine residue mutated to serine. Presumptive N-terminal signal peptide deleted.
How to cite: pKM839 was a gift from David Waugh (Addgene plasmid # 8838 ; http://n2t.net/addgene:8838 ; RRID:Addgene_8838)
