[The description below was written by a language model from this plasmid's Addgene catalogue record and pLannotate feature annotations shown in this document.]
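Description:
pKM839 is an empty Gateway destination vector for bacterial expression, built on the Novagen pET11 backbone and designed to produce recombinant proteins fused to the C-terminus of the Pyrococcus furiosus maltose/maltodextrin-binding protein (MBP). The catalogue lists a backbone size of about 6.7 kb, while the depositor's full sequence is 8,467 nt, which presumably reflects the added MBP and Gateway cassette. The plasmid replicates from a pBR322-type ColE1 origin accompanied by the bom region and the rop gene, consistent with its recorded low copy number. It carries a β-lactamase gene for ampicillin selection. Remnants of the pBR322 tetracycline resistance gene are present only as fragments.

Expression is driven by a T7 promoter controlled by an adjacent lac operator, with a plasmid-borne lacI gene supplying repressor, so transcription depends on T7 RNA polymerase and is IPTG-inducible. A T7 gene 10 ribosome binding site precedes the P. furiosus malE coding region, which has been modified by deleting the presumptive N-terminal signal peptide and changing its single cysteine to serine. Directly downstream lies the Gateway cassette: attR1 and attR2 sites flanking a chloramphenicol acetyltransferase gene and the ccdB gyrase poison, followed by the T7 terminator. An LR recombination with an entry clone replaces this cassette with the gene of interest in frame with MBP, and ccdB counterselects against unrecombined vector. Because of ccdB, the empty vector must be maintained in a CcdB-resistant gyrA mutant strain, under chloramphenicol and ampicillin selection. The vector was made to evaluate MBP homologues from diverse bacteria and archaea as solubility-enhancing fusion partners.
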