Features (pLannotate 1.2.2; 25 found; start..end, strand, type, name):
    104..208     +  promoter       AmpR promoter: bla
    209..1069    +  CDS            AmpR: β-lactamase; bla; confers resistance to ampicillin, carbenicillin, and related antibiotics
   1240..1828    +  rep_origin     ori: high-copy-number ColE1/pMB1/pBR322/pUC origin of replication
   2014..2156    -  misc_feature   bom: basis of mobility region from pBR322
   2258..2449    -  CDS            rop: Rop protein, which maintains plasmids at low copy number; rop
   2466..2846    +  CDS            YPB1_ECOLX: Protein predicted: Swiss-Prot protein existence level 4. From Escherichia coli.
   3088..3712    -  CDS            TcR (fragment): tetracycline efflux protein; tet; confers resistance to tetracycline
   3727..3748    -  protein_bind   CAP binding site: CAP binding activates transcription in the presence of cAMP. E. coli catabolite activator protein
   3761..4843    -  CDS            lacI: lac repressor; lacI; The lac repressor binds to the lac operator to inhibit transcription in E. coli. This inhibition can be relieved by adding lactose or isopropyl-β-D-thiogalactopyranoside (IPTG).
   4844..4921    -  promoter       lacI promoter: lacI
   4929..5208    -  CDS            TcR (fragment): tetracycline efflux protein; tet; confers resistance to tetracycline
   5230..5248    +  promoter       T7 promoter: promoter for bacteriophage T7 RNA polymerase
   5249..5273    +  protein_bind   lac operator: The lac repressor binds to the lac operator to inhibit transcription in E. coli. This inhibition can be relieved by adding lactose or isopropyl-β-D-thiogalactopyranoside (IPTG). lac repressor encoded by lacI
   5288..5310    +  RBS            RBS: efficient ribosome binding site from bacteriophage T7 gene 10 (Olins and Rangwala, 1989)
   5333..6460    +  CDS            malE (fragment): MALE_PYRFU - Experimental evidence at protein level: Swiss-Prot protein existence level 1. Involved in an abc transport system for maltotriose. Binds maltotriose much more tightly than maltose. From Pyrococcus furiosus (strain ATCC 43587 / DSM 3638 / JCM 8422 / Vc1).
   6464..6588    +  protein_bind   attR1: mutant version of attR; recombination site for the Gateway® LR reaction LR Clonase™
   6613..6643    +  promoter       lac UV5 promoter: E. coli lac promoter with an "up" mutation
   6668..6696    +  promoter       cat promoter (fragment): promoter of the E. coli cat gene encoding chloramphenicol acetyltransferase
   6697..7356    +  CDS            CmR: chloramphenicol acetyltransferase; cat; confers resistance to chloramphenicol
   7535..7693    +  CDS            ccdA (fragment): CCDA_ECO57 - Also known as H, letA. Experimental evidence at protein level: Swiss-Prot protein existence level 1. Antitoxin component of a type II toxin-antitoxin (TA) system which inhibits the post-segregational killing (PSK) of plasmid-free cells, also referred to as a plasmid addiction system. Binds to and blocks the activity of CcdB; will also remove bound CcdB protein from the CcdB-GyrA complex by forming a CcdA-CcdB complex, a process termed rejuvenation. Functions as a transcriptional corepressor for the ccdAB operon, repression also requires CcdB (By similarity). From Escherichia coli
   7698..8000    +  CDS            ccdB: CCDB_ECOLI - Also known as G, letB, letD. Experimental evidence at protein level: Swiss-Prot protein existence level 1. Toxic component of a type II toxin-antitoxin (TA) system, functioning in plasmid maintainence. Responsible for the post- segregational killing (PSK) of plasmid-free cells, also referred to as a plasmid addiction system. Half-life of over 2 hours. Cell killing by CcdB is accompanied by filamentation, defects in chromosome and plasmid segregation, defects in cell division, formation of anucleate cells, decreased DNA synthesis and plasmid loss. Interferes with the activity of DN
   8044..8168    -  protein_bind   attR2: mutant version of attR; recombination site for the Gateway® LR reaction LR Clonase™
   8174..8223    +  CDS            SET1 (fragment): solubility-enhancement tag derived from T7 phage gene 10B
   8231..8278    +  terminator     T7 terminator: transcription terminator for bacteriophage T7 RNA polymerase
   8301..8405    -  CDS            TcR (fragment): tetracycline efflux protein; tet; confers resistance to tetracycline
>Addgene plasmid #8838 | pKM839 | depositor full sequence | sequence record 6768 | Author sequence
TTCTTGAAGACGAAAGGGCCTCGTGATACGCCTATTTTTATAGGTTAATGTCATGATAATAATGGTTTCT
TAGACGTCAGGTGGCACTTTTCGGGGAAATGTGCGCGGAACCCCTATTTGTTTATTTTTCTAAATACATT
CAAATATGTATCCGCTCATGAGACAATAACCCTGATAAATGCTTCAATAATATTGAAAAAGGAAGAGTAT
GAGTATTCAACATTTCCGTGTCGCCCTTATTCCCTTTTTTGCGGCATTTTGCCTTCCTGTTTTTGCTCAC
CCAGAAACGCTGGTGAAAGTAAAAGATGCTGAAGATCAGTTGGGTGCACGAGTGGGTTACATCGAACTGG
ATCTCAACAGCGGTAAGATCCTTGAGAGTTTTCGCCCCGAAGAACGTTTTCCAATGATGAGCACTTTTAA
AGTTCTGCTATGTGGCGCGGTATTATCCCGTGTTGACGCCGGGCAAGAGCAACTCGGTCGCCGCATACAC
TATTCTCAGAATGACTTGGTTGAGTACTCACCAGTCACAGAAAAGCATCTTACGGATGGCATGACAGTAA
GAGAATTATGCAGTGCTGCCATAACCATGAGTGATAACACTGCGGCCAACTTACTTCTGACAACGATCGG
AGGACCGAAGGAGCTAACCGCTTTTTTGCACAACATGGGGGATCATGTAACTCGCCTTGATCGTTGGGAA
CCGGAGCTGAATGAAGCCATACCAAACGACGAGCGTGACACCACGATGCCTGCAGCAATGGCAACAACGT
TGCGCAAACTATTAACTGGCGAACTACTTACTCTAGCTTCCCGGCAACAATTAATAGACTGGATGGAGGC
GGATAAAGTTGCAGGACCACTTCTGCGCTCGGCCCTTCCGGCTGGCTGGTTTATTGCTGATAAATCTGGA
GCCGGTGAGCGTGGGTCTCGCGGTATCATTGCAGCACTGGGGCCAGATGGTAAGCCCTCCCGTATCGTAG
TTATCTACACGACGGGGAGTCAGGCAACTATGGATGAACGAAATAGACAGATCGCTGAGATAGGTGCCTC
ACTGATTAAGCATTGGTAACTGTCAGACCAAGTTTACTCATATATACTTTAGATTGATTTAAAACTTCAT
TTTTAATTTAAAAGGATCTAGGTGAAGATCCTTTTTGATAATCTCATGACCAAAATCCCTTAACGTGAGT
TTTCGTTCCACTGAGCGTCAGACCCCGTAGAAAAGATCAAAGGATCTTCTTGAGATCCTTTTTTTCTGCG
CGTAATCTGCTGCTTGCAAACAAAAAAACCACCGCTACCAGCGGTGGTTTGTTTGCCGGATCAAGAGCTA
CCAACTCTTTTTCCGAAGGTAACTGGCTTCAGCAGAGCGCAGATACCAAATACTGTCCTTCTAGTGTAGC
CGTAGTTAGGCCACCACTTCAAGAACTCTGTAGCACCGCCTACATACCTCGCTCTGCTAATCCTGTTACC
AGTGGCTGCTGCCAGTGGCGATAAGTCGTGTCTTACCGGGTTGGACTCAAGACGATAGTTACCGGATAAG
GCGCAGCGGTCGGGCTGAACGGGGGGTTCGTGCACACAGCCCAGCTTGGAGCGAACGACCTACACCGAAC
TGAGATACCTACAGCGTGAGCTATGAGAAAGCGCCACGCTTCCCGAAGGGAGAAAGGCGGACAGGTATCC
GGTAAGCGGCAGGGTCGGAACAGGAGAGCGCACGAGGGAGCTTCCAGGGGGAAACGCCTGGTATCTTTAT
AGTCCTGTCGGGTTTCGCCACCTCTGACTTGAGCGTCGATTTTTGTGATGCTCGTCAGGGGGGCGGAGCC
TATGGAAAAACGCCAGCAACGCGGCCTTTTTACGGTTCCTGGCCTTTTGCTGGCCTTTTGCTCACATGTT
CTTTCCTGCGTTATCCCCTGATTCTGTGGATAACCGTATTACCGCCTTTGAGTGAGCTGATACCGCTCGC
CGCAGCCGAACGACCGAGCGCAGCGAGTCAGTGAGCGAGGAAGCGGAAGAGCGCCTGATGCGGTATTTTC
TCCTTACGCATCTGTGCGGTATTTCACACCGCATATATGGTGCACTCTCAGTACAATCTGCTCTGATGCC
GCATAGTTAAGCCAGTATACACTCCGCTATCGCTACGTGACTGGGTCATGGCTGCGCCCCGACACCCGCC
AACACCCGCTGACGCGCCCTGACGGGCTTGTCTGCTCCCGGCATCCGCTTACAGACAAGCTGTGACCGTC
TCCGGGAGCTGCATGTGTCAGAGGTTTTCACCGTCATCACCGAAACGCGCGAGGCAGCTGCGGTAAAGCT
CATCAGCGTGGTCGTGAAGCGATTCACAGATGTCTGCCTGTTCATCCGCGTCCAGCTCGTTGAGTTTCTC
CAGAAGCGTTAATGTCTGGCTTCTGATAAAGCGGGCCATGTTAAGGGCGGTTTTTTCCTGTTTGGTCACT
GATGCCTCCGTGTAAGGGGGATTTCTGTTCATGGGGGTAATGATACCGATGAAACGAGAGAGGATGCTCA
CGATACGGGTTACTGATGATGAACATGCCCGGTTACTGGAACGTTGTGAGGGTAAACAACTGGCGGTATG
GATGCGGCGGGACCAGAGAAAAATCACTCAGGGTCAATGCCAGCGCTTCGTTAATACAGATGTAGGTGTT
CCACAGGGTAGCCAGCAGCATCCTGCGATGCAGATCCGGAACATAATGGTGCAGGGCGCTGACTTCCGCG
TTTCCAGACTTTACGAAACACGGAAACCGAAGACCATTCATGTTGTTGCTCAGGTCGCAGACGTTTTGCA
GCAGCAGTCGCTTCACGTTCGCTCGCGTATCGGTGATTCATTCTGCTAACCAGTAAGGCAACCCCGCCAG
CCTAGCCGGGTCCTCAACGACAGGAGCACGATCATGCGCACCCGTGGCCAGGACCCAACGCTGCCCGAGA
TGCGCCGCGTGCGGCTGCTGGAGATGGCGGACGCGATGGATATGTTCTGCCAAGGGTTGGTTTGCGCATT
CACAGTTCTCCGCAAGAATTGATTGGCTCCAATTCTTGGAGTGGTGAATCCGTTAGCGAGGTGCCGCCGG
CTTCCATTCAGGTCGAGGTGGCCCGGCTCCATGCACCGCGACGCAACGCGGGGAGGCAGACAAGGTATAG
GGCGGCGCCTACAATCCATGCCAACCCGTTCCATGTGCTCGCCGAGGCGGCATAAATCGCCGTGACGATC
AGCGGTCCAGTGATCGAAGTTAGGCTGGTAAGAGCCGCGAGCGATCCTTGAAGCTGTCCCTGATGGTCGT
CATCTACCTGCCTGGACAGCATGGCCTGCAACGCGGGCATCCCGATGCCGCCGGAAGCGAGAAGAATCAT
AATGGGGAAGGCCATCCAGCCTCGCGTCGCGAACGCCAGCAAGACGTAGCCCAGCGCGTCGGCCGCCATG
CCGGCGATAATGGCCTGCTTCTCGCCGAAACGTTTGGTGGCGGGACCAGTGACGAAGGCTTGAGCGAGGG
CGTGCAAGATTCCGAATACCGCAAGCGACAGGCCGATCATCGTCGCGCTCCAGCGAAAGCGGTCCTCGCC
GAAAATGACCCAGAGCGCTGCCGGCACCTGTCCTACGAGTTGCATGATAAAGAAGACAGTCATAAGTGCG
GCGACGATAGTCATGCCCCGCGCCCACCGGAAGGAGCTGACTGGGTTGAAGGCTCTCAAGGGCATCGGTC
GAGATCCCGGTGCCTAATGAGTGAGCTAACTTACATTAATTGCGTTGCGCTCACTGCCCGCTTTCCAGTC
GGGAAACCTGTCGTGCCAGCTGCATTAATGAATCGGCCAACGCGCGGGGAGAGGCGGTTTGCGTATTGGG
CGCCAGGGTGGTTTTTCTTTTCACCAGTGAGACGGGCAACAGCTGATTGCCCTTCACCGCCTGGCCCTGA
GAGAGTTGCAGCAAGCGGTCCACGCTGGTTTGCCCCAGCAGGCGAAAATCCTGTTTGATGGTGGTTAACG
GCGGGATATAACATGAGCTGTCTTCGGTATCGTCGTATCCCACTACCGAGATATCCGCACCAACGCGCAG
CCCGGACTCGGTAATGGCGCGCATTGCGCCCAGCGCCATCTGATCGTTGGCAACCAGCATCGCAGTGGGA
ACGATGCCCTCATTCAGCATTTGCATGGTTTGTTGAAAACCGGACATGGCACTCCAGTCGCCTTCCCGTT
CCGCTATCGGCTGAATTTGATTGCGAGTGAGATATTTATGCCAGCCAGCCAGACGCAGACGCGCCGAGAC
AGAACTTAATGGGCCCGCTAACAGCGCGATTTGCTGGTGACCCAATGCGACCAGATGCTCCACGCCCAGT
CGCGTACCGTCTTCATGGGAGAAAATAATACTGTTGATGGGTGTCTGGTCAGAGACATCAAGAAATAACG
CCGGAACATTAGTGCAGGCAGCTTCCACAGCAATGGCATCCTGGTCATCCAGCGGATAGTTAATGATCAG
CCCACTGACGCGTTGCGCGAGAAGATTGTGCACCGCCGCTTTACAGGCTTCGACGCCGCTTCGTTCTACC
ATCGACACCACCACGCTGGCACCCAGTTGATCGGCGCGAGATTTAATCGCCGCGACAATTTGCGACGGCG
CGTGCAGGGCCAGACTGGAGGTGGCAACGCCAATCAGCAACGACTGTTTGCCCGCCAGTTGTTGTGCCAC
GCGGTTGGGAATGTAATTCAGCTCCGCCATCGCCGCTTCCACTTTTTCCCGCGTTTTCGCAGAAACGTGG
CTGGCCTGGTTCACCACGCGGGAAACGGTCTGATAAGAGACACCGGCATACTCTGCGACATCGTATAACG
TTACTGGTTTCACATTCACCACCCTGAATTGACTCTCTTCCGGGCGCTATCATGCCATACCGCGAAAGGT
TTTGCGCCATTCGATGGTGTCCGGGATCTCGACGCTCTCCCTTATGCGACTCCTGCATTAGGAAGCAGCC
CAGTAGTAGGTTGAGGCCGTTGAGCACCGCCGCCGCAAGGAATGGTGCATGCAAGGAGATGGCGCCCAAC
AGTCCCCCGGCCACGGGGCCTGCCACCATACCCACGCCGAAACAAGCGCTCATGAGCCCGAAGTGGCGAG
CCCGATCTTCCCCATCGGTGATGTCGGCGATATAGGCGCCAGCAACCGCACCTGTGGCGCCGGTGATGCC
GGCCACGATGCGTCCGGCGTAGAGGATCGAGATCTCGATCCCGCGAAATTAATACGACTCACTATAGGGG
AATTGTGAGCGGATAACAATTCCCCTCTAGAAATAATTTTGTTTAACTTTAAGAAGGAGATATACATATG
AAAATCGAAGAAGGAAAAGTTGTTATTTGGCATGCAATGCAACCCAATGAGCTTGAGGTCTTCCAAAGCT
TAGCGGAAGAATACATGGCACTCTCTCCAGAAGTTGAGATAGTTTTTGAACAAAAGCCAAACTTGGAAGA
TGCTCTTAAGGCTGCAATACCCACAGGTCAAGGTCCTGACCTCTTTATCTGGGCTCACGACTGGATTGGA
AAGTTTGCTGAGGCAGGATTACTTGAGCCAATTGATGAATATGTAACTGAAGATCTCCTTAACGAGTTTG
CTCCAATGGCCCAGGATGCAATGCAGTATAAAGGTCACTACTATGCTCTACCATTCGCCGCTGAAACAGT
TGCAATAATCTACAACAAAGAAATGGTTAGCGAGCCACCGAAAACCTTTGATGAGATGAAGGCAATAATG
GAGAAGTACTATGATCCAGCAAATGAGAAGTATGGAATAGCTTGGCCAATTAATGCCTACTTTATCTCAG
CAATTGCTCAGGCCTTTGGTGGTTACTACTTTGACGACAAAACAGAGCAACCGGGACTAGATAAGCCTGA
GACAATCGAAGGATTTAAGTTCTTCTTCACAGAAATATGGCCATACATGGCTCCAACTGGAGACTACAAC
ACTCAACAGAGTATATTCCTCGAGGGTAGAGCCCCAATGATGGTTAATGGTCCATGGAGCATTAACGACG
TTAAGAAGGCAGGAATAAACTTTGGAGTGGTTCCACTACCTCCAATAATCAAGGATGGTAAGGAGTACTG
GCCAAGGCCTTACGGTGGAGTTAAGTTGATTTACTTCGCAGCGGGAATAAAGAACAAGGATGCTGCATGG
AAGTTCGCAAAGTGGCTTACCACAAGCGAAGAGTCAATTAAGACATTGGCACTAGAGCTGGGATACATAC
CGGTTCTTACGAAGGTTCTTGATGATCCAGAAATTAAGAATGATCCAGTAATCTATGGCTTTGGACAAGC
AGTTCAGCACGCATACCTAATGCCAAAGAGTCCAAAGATGAGTGCTGTTTGGGGCGGAGTTGATGGGGCA
ATTAACGAAATCCTCCAAGATCCACAAAACGCTGACATTGAAGGAATACTAAAGAAGTATCAACAAGAAA
TCCTTAACAACATGCAAGGGATCACAAGTTTGTACAAAAAAGCTGAACGAGAAACGTAAAATGATATAAA
TATCAATATATTAAATTAGATTTTGCATAAAAAACAGACTACATAATACTGTAAAACACAACATATCCAG
TCACTATGGCGGCCGCATTAGGCACCCCAGGCTTTACACTTTATGCTTCCGGCTCGTATAATGTGTGGAT
TTTGAGTTAGGATCCGGCGAGATTTTCAGGAGCTAAGGAAGCTAAAATGGAGAAAAAAATCACTGGATAT
ACCACCGTTGATATATCCCAATGGCATCGTAAAGAACATTTTGAGGCATTTCAGTCAGTTGCTCAATGTA
CCTATAACCAGACCGTTCAGCTGGATATTACGGCCTTTTTAAAGACCGTAAAGAAAAATAAGCACAAGTT
TTATCCGGCCTTTATTCACATTCTTGCCCGCCTGATGAATGCTCATCCGGAATTCCGTATGGCAATGAAA
GACGGTGAGCTGGTGATATGGGATAGTGTTCACCCTTGTTACACCGTTTTCCATGAGCAAACTGAAACGT
TTTCATCGCTCTGGAGTGAATACCACGACGATTTCCGGCAGTTTCTACACATATATTCGCAAGATGTGGC
GTGTTACGGTGAAAACCTGGCCTATTTCCCTAAAGGGTTTATTGAGAATATGTTTTTCGTCTCAGCCAAT
CCCTGGGTGAGTTTCACCAGTTTTGATTTAAACGTGGCCAATATGGACAACTTCTTCGCCCCCGTTTTCA
CCATGGGCAAATATTATACGCAAGGCGACAAGGTGCTGATGCCGCTGGCGATTCAGGTTCATCATGCCGT
CTGTGATGGCTTCCATGTCGGCAGAATGCTTAATGAATTACAACAGTACTGCGATGAGTGGCAGGGCGGG
GCGTAAACGCGTGGATCCGGCTTACTAAAAGCCAGATAACAGTATGCGTATTTGCGCGCTGATTTTTGCG
GTATAAGAATATATACTGATATGTATACCCGAAGTATGTCAAAAAGAGGTGTGCTATGAAGCAGCGTATT
ACAGTGACAGTTGACAGCGACAGCTATCAGTTGCTCAAGGCATATATGATGTCAATATCTCCGGTCTGGT
AAGCACAACCATGCAGAATGAAGCCCGTCGTCTGCGTGCCGAACGCTGGAAAGCGGAAAATCAGGAAGGG
ATGGCTGAGGTCGCCCGGTTTATTGAAATGAACGGCTCTTTTGCTGACGAGAACAGGGACTGGTGAAATG
CAGTTTAAGGTTTACACCTATAAAAGAGAGAGCCGTTATCGTCTGTTTGTGGATGTACAGAGTGATATTA
TTGACACGCCCGGGCGACGGATGGTGATCCCCCTGGCCAGTGCACGTCTGCTGTCAGATAAAGTCTCCCG
TGAACTTTACCCGGTGGTGCATATCGGGGATGAAAGCTGGCGCATGATGACCACCGATATGGCCAGTGTG
CCGGTCTCCGTTATCGGGGAAGAAGTGGCTGATCTCAGCCACCGCGAAAATGACATCAAAAACGCCATTA
ACCTGATGTTCTGGGGAATATAAATGTCAGGCTCCCTTATACACAGCCAGTCTGCAGGTCGACCATAGTG
ACTGGATATGTTGTGTTTTACAGTATTATGTAGTCTGTTTTTTATGCAAAATCTAATTTAATATATTGAT
ATTTATATCATTTTACGTTTCTCGTTCAGCTTTCTTGTACAAAGTGGTGATCGGCTGCTAACAAAGCCCG
AAAGGAAGCTGAGTTGGCTGCTGCCACCGCTGAGCAATAACTAGCATAACCCCTTGGGGCCTCTAAACGG
GTCTTGAGGGGTTTTTTGCTGAAAGGAGGAACTATATCCGGATATCCCGCAAGAGGCCCGGCAGTACCGG
CATAACCAAGCCTATGCCTACAGCATCCAGGGTGACGGTGCCGAGGATGACGATGAGCGCATTGTTAGAT
TTCATACACGGTGCCTGACTGCGTTAGCAATTTAACTGTGATAAACTACCGCATTAAAGCTTATCGA
