>Addgene plasmid #8838 | pKM839 | addgene partial sequence | sequence record 17307 | 8838 with T7
TTTTGTTTACTTTAGAAGGAGATATACATATGAAAATCGAAGAAGGAAAAGTTGTTATTTGGCATGCAAT
GCAACCCAATGAGCTTGAGGTCTTCCAAAGTTTAGCGGAAGAATACATGGCACTCTCTCCAGAAGTTGAG
ATAGTTTTTGAACAAAAGCCAAACTTGGAAGATGCTCTTAAGGCTGCAATACCCACAGGTCAAGGTCCTG
ACCTCTTTATCTGGGCTCACGACTGGATTGGAAAGTTTGCTGAGGCAGGATTACTTGAGCCAATTGATGA
ATATGTAACTGAAGATCTCCTTAACGAGTTTGCTCCAATGGCCCAGGATGCAATGCAGTATAAAGGTCAC
TACTATGCTCTACCATTCGCCGCTGAAACAGTTGCAATAATCTACAACAAAGAAATGGTTAGCGAGCCAC
CGAAAACCTTTGATGAGATGAAGGCAATAATGGAGAAGTACTATGATCCAGCAAATGAGAAGTATGGAAT
AGCTTGGCCAATTAATGCCTACTTTATCTCAGCAATTGCTCAGGCCTTTGGTGGTTACTACTTTGACGAC
AAAACAGAGCAACCGGGACTAGATAAGCCTGAGACAATCGAAGGATTTAAGTTCTTCTTCACAGAAATAT
GGCCATACATGGCTCCAACTGGAGACTACAACACTCAACAGAGTATATTCCTCGAGGGTAGAGCCCCAAT
GATGGTTAATGGTCCATGGAGCATTAACGACGTTAAGAAGGCAGGAATAAACTTTGGAGTGGTTCCACTA
CCTCCAATAATCAAGGATGGTAAGGAGTACTGGCCAAGGCCTTACGGTGGAGTTAAGTTGATTTACTTCG
CAGCGGGAATAAAAGAACAGGATGCTGCATGGAAGTTCGCAAAGTGGCTTACCACAAGCGA
