>Addgene plasmid #8838 | pKM839 | addgene partial sequence | sequence record 64356 | pBRrevBam 5'-GGTGATGTCGGCGATATAGG-3'
GGCCACGATGCGTCCGGCGTAGAGGATCGAGATCTCGATCCCGCGAAATTAATACGACTCACTATAGGGG
AATTGTGAGCGGATAACAATTCCCCTCTAGAAATAATTTTGTTTAACTTTAAGAAGGAGATATACATATG
AAAATCGAAGAAGGAAAAGTTGTTATTTGGCATGCAATGCAACCCAATGAGCTTGAGGTCTTCCAAAGTT
TAGCGGAAGAATACATGGCACTCTCTCCAGAAGTTGAGATAGTTTTTGAACAAAAGCCAAACTTGGAAGA
TGCTCTTAAGGCTGCAATACCCACAGGTCAAGGTCCTGACCTCTTTATCTGGGCTCACGACTGGATTGGA
AAGTTTGCTGAGGCAGGATTACTTGAGCCAATTGATGAATATGTAACTGAAGATCTCCTTAACGAGTTTG
CTCCAATGGCCCAGGATGCAATGCAGTATAAAGGTCACTACTATGCTCTACCATTCGCCGCTGAAACAGT
TGCAATAATCTACAACAAAGAAATGGTTAGCGAGCCACCGAAAACCTTTGATGAGATGAAGGCAATAATG
GAGAAGTACTATGATCCAGCAAATGAGAAGTATGGAATAGCTTGGCCAATTAATGCCTACTTTATCTCAG
CAATTGCTCAGGCCTTTGGTGGTTACTACTTTGACGACAAAACAGAGCAACCGGGACTAGATAAGCCTGA
GACAATCGAAGGATTTAAGTTCTTCTTCACAGAAATATGGCCATACATGGCTCCAACTGGAGACTACAAC
ACTCAACAGAGTATATTCCTC
