>Addgene plasmid #8838 | pKM839 | addgene partial sequence | sequence record 64357 | CAT-R 5'-GCAACTGACTGAAATGCCTC-3'
GGTATATCCAGTGATTTTTTTCTCCATTTTAGCTTCCTTAGCTCCTGAAAATCTCGACGGATCCTAACTC
AAAATCCACACATTATACGAGCCGGAAGCATAAAGTGTAAAGCCTGGGGTGCCTAATGCGGCCGCCATAG
TGACTGGATATGTTGTGTTTTACAGTATTATGTAGTCTGTTTTTTATGCAAAATCTAATTTAATATATTG
ATATTTATATCATTTTACGTTTCTCGTTCAGCTTTTTTGTACAAACTTGTGATCCCTTGCATGTTGTTAA
GGATTTCTTGTTGATACTTCTTTAGTATTCCTTCAATGTCAGCGTTTTGTGGATCTTGGAGGATTTCGTT
AATTGCCCCATCAACTCCGCCCCAAACAGCACTCATCTTTGGACTCTTTGGCATTAGGTATGCGTGCTGA
ACTGCTTGTCCAAAGCCATAGATTACTGGATCATTCTTAATTTCTGGATCATCAAGAACCTTCGTAAGAA
CCGGTATGTATCCCAGCTCTAGTGCCAATGTCTTAATTGACTCTTCGCTTGTGGTAAGCCACTTTGCGAA
CTTCCATGCAGCATCCTTGTTCTTTATTCCCGCTGCGAAGTAAATCAACTTAACTCCACCGTAAGGCCTT
GGCCAGTACTCCTTACCATCCTTGATTATTGGAGGTAGTGGAACCACTCCAAAGTTTATTCCTGCCTTCT
TAACGTCGTTAATGCTCCATGGACCATTAACCATCATTGGGGCTCTACCCTCGAGGAATATACTCTGTTG
AGTGTTGTAGTCTCCAGTTGGAGCCATGTATGG
