>Addgene plasmid #8838 | pKM839 | addgene partial sequence | sequence record 64358 | ccdb-fwd 5'-GCATGATGACCACCGATATG-3'
GGCTGATCTCAGCCACCGCGAAAATGACATCAAAAACGCCATTAACCTGATGTTCTGGGGAATATAAATG
TCAGGCTCCCTTATACACAGCCAGTCTGCAGGTCGACCATAGTGACTGGATATGTTGTGTTTTACAGTAT
TATGTAGTCTGTTTTTTATGCAAAATCTAATTTAATATATTGATATTTATATCATTTTACGTTTCTCGTT
CAGCTTTCTTGTACAAAGTGGTGATGATCCGGCTGCTAACAAAGCCCGAAAGGAAGCTGAGTTGGCTGCT
GCCACCGCTGAGCAATAACTAGCATAACCCCTTGGGGCCTCTAAACGGGTCTTGAGGGGTTTTTTGCTGA
AAGGAGGAACTATATCCGGATATCCCGCAAGAGGCCCGGCAGTACCGGCATAACCAAGCCTATGCCTACA
GCATCCAGGGTGACGGTGCCGAGGATGACGATGAGCGCATTGTTAGATTTCATACACGGTGCCTGACTGC
GTTAGCAATTTAACTGTGATAAACTACCGCATTAAAGCTTATCGATGATAAGCTGTCAAACATGAGAATT
CTTGAAGACGAAAGGGCCTCGTGATACGCCTATTTTTATAGGTTAATGTCATGATAATAATGGTTTCTTA
GACGTCAGGTGGCACTTTTCGGGGAAATGTGCGCGGAACCCCTATTTGTTTATTTTTCTAAATACATTCA
AATATGTATCCGCTCATGAGACAATAACCCTGATAAATGCTTCAATAATATTGAAAAAGGAAGAGTATGA
